Addgene plasmid #121261: pUC57-Kan_BR32_00141181
Purpose: Level 0 Golden-Gate compatible vector
Depositing lab: Sophien Kamoun. Depositing organization: Sainsbury Laboratory, Norwich. Publication: A Clone Resource of Magnaporthe oryzae Effectors That Share Sequence and Structural Similarities Across Host-Specific Lineages. Petit-Houdenot Y, Langner T, Harant A, Win J, Kamoun S. Mol Plant Microbe Interact. 2020 Aug;33(8):1032-1035. doi: 10.1094/MPMI-03-20-0052-A. Epub 2020 Jun 22. PubMed 32460610.
Backbone
  Vector backbone: pUC57-Kan
  Backbone size w/o insert (bp): 2626
  Vector type: Golden Gate
  Selectable markers: lacZ
Growth in bacteria
  Bacterial resistance: Kanamycin, 50 μg/mL
  Growth temperature: 37°C
  Growth strain: DH5alpha
  Copy number: High Copy
Gene/Insert
  Gene/Insert name: BR32_00141181
  Mutation: Magnaporthe oryzae
  Cloning method: Restriction Enzyme; 5′ cloning site EcoRV (unknown if destroyed); 3′ cloning site EcoRV (unknown if destroyed)
  Sequencing primers: 5′ M13Fw; 3′ M13Rv
Terms and licenses: Academic/Nonprofit Terms; Industry Terms: Not Available to Industry
How to cite: pUC57-Kan_BR32_00141181 was a gift from Sophien Kamoun (Addgene plasmid # 121261 ; http://n2t.net/addgene:121261 ; RRID:Addgene_121261)
