[The description below was written by a language model from this plasmid's Addgene catalogue record and pLannotate feature annotations shown in this document.]
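Description:
pUC57-Kan_BR32_00141181 is a small, high-copy E. coli cloning plasmid that serves as a Level 0 module for Golden Gate assembly. It is built on the pUC57-Kan backbone, replicates from a ColE1/pUC-type origin, and is selected with kanamycin through an aminoglycoside phosphotransferase gene (aph(3')-Ia), which the annotation places directly downstream of the bla (AmpR) promoter. Short remnants of bom, rop and lacI are also annotated. These are backbone leftovers rather than functional units.

The insert is BR32_00141181, a sequence from the rice blast fungus Magnaporthe oryzae. The organism is entered in the record's mutation field, and the associated publication describes a clone resource of M. oryzae effectors, so the insert is presumably one of those candidate effector coding sequences. It was placed into the EcoRV site within the lacZα region, and the record does not say whether the sites survived cloning. The feature table does not annotate the insert itself. However, there is an unannotated gap of roughly 700 nt between the lacZα fragment and the lac operator/lac promoter/CAP site, and the full sequence is about 640 bp longer than the stated empty backbone. Both observations are consistent with the insert interrupting lacZα at that position, which fits lacZ being listed as the screening marker. M13 forward and reverse priming sites flank the region for sequence verification.

No eukaryotic promoter, tag or terminator is recorded, as expected for a Level 0 part. The type IIS enzyme sites and overhangs used for assembly are not stated in the record. The plasmid is intended as a storage and donor vector from which the effector module can be assembled into higher-level expression constructs.
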