Features (pLannotate 1.2.2; 10 found; start..end, strand, type, name):
    137..236     +  misc_feature   bom (fragment): basis of mobility region from pBR322
    242..399     -  CDS            lacZα (fragment): LacZα fragment of β-galactosidase; lacZ fragment
   1116..1132    -  protein_bind   lac operator: The lac repressor binds to the lac operator to inhibit transcription in E. coli. This inhibition can be relieved by adding lactose or isopropyl-β-D-thiogalactopyranoside (IPTG). lac repressor encoded by lacI
   1140..1170    -  promoter       lac promoter: promoter for the E. coli lac operon
   1185..1206    -  protein_bind   CAP binding site: CAP binding activates transcription in the presence of cAMP. E. coli catabolite activator protein
   1219..1311    -  CDS            lacI (fragment): lac repressor; lacI; The lac repressor binds to the lac operator to inhibit transcription in E. coli. This inhibition can be relieved by adding lactose or isopropyl-β-D-thiogalactopyranoside (IPTG).
   1494..2082    -  rep_origin     ori: high-copy-number ColE1/pMB1/pBR322/pUC origin of replication
   2253..3068    -  CDS            KanR: aminoglycoside phosphotransferase; aph(3')-Ia; confers resistance to kanamycin in bacteria or G418 (Geneticin®) in eukaryotes
   3069..3173    -  promoter       AmpR promoter: bla
   3268..35      +  CDS            rop (fragment) (across the origin): Rop protein, which maintains plasmids at low copy number; rop
>Addgene plasmid #121261 | pUC57-Kan_BR32_00141181 | depositor full sequence | sequence record 231326 | pUC57-Kan_BR32_00141181 sequence 3268 bps
TCGCGCGTTTCGGTGATGACGGTGAAAACCTCTGACACATGCAGCTCCCGGAGACGGTCACAGCTTGTCT
GTAAGCGGATGCCGGGAGCAGACAAGCCCGTCAGGGCGCGTCAGCGGGTGTTGGCGGGTGTCGGGGCTGG
CTTAACTATGCGGCATCAGAGCAGATTGTACTGAGAGTGCACCATATGCGGTGTGAAATACCGCACAGAT
GCGTAAGGAGAAAATACCGCATCAGGCGCCATTCGCCATTCAGGCTGCGCAACTGTTGGGAAGGGCGATC
GGTGCGGGCCTCTTCGCTATTACGCCAGCTGGCGAAAGGGGGATGTGCTGCAAGGCGATTAAGTTGGGTA
ACGCCAGGGTTTTCCCAGTCACGACGTTGTAAAACGACGGCCAGTGAATTGACGCGTATTGGGATGGAAC
TTGGTCTCTAATGACTGAACCAGGTCAATCTCCACCAGGTAGAATGAGAGAAGGTTCTGCTTGGTTTCCA
GGTGATCCAACTTATGATTGTGGTATTTCTATTTTTAGACCACCAAAACCAGGTTCTAGATCTAGAAATG
GTGCTTTGGCTGAAGTTATTTATGTTAATAGAGGTGAAACTTTTAAAATTATTGAAGGTAGATATACTTG
TTCTGTTGAACAAAATTGTGAAAGACCAGATTGTAATTTGCCAAGAACTTGGAATTATAGAGGTCAATGG
GGTTTGGCTAGACCAGCTAGAAAAAATACTTATTTTGATGAAAATGGTGTTCAAAAATTTAATACTTTGG
CTTCTGAATCTCATAAAAGATTGTATGATTGTAGAGTTGCTATTTGGCAACCACCAATGGATGCTAGAAC
TACTGTTGAAACTTTGGCTGAAGCTACTCATTTTAATTTGGGTGAATCTGTTAGAGTTTTGAGAGGTAGA
TTTACTTGTAAAGCTGAACAAAAATGTGGTAATGTTATTTGTAATTTGCCAGAAGGTTATAAATATCAAT
CTATTACTGGTGGTCCATTTCAACCAATGGAAAAAACTAGAAAATTTTATCCAGCTTGAGCTTAGAGACC
AAGTTCCATCCCAATGGCGCGCCGAGCTTGGCTCGAGCATGGTCATAGCTGTTTCCTGTGTGAAATTGTT
ATCCGCTCACAATTCCACACAACATACGAGCCGGAAGCATAAAGTGTAAAGCCTGGGGTGCCTAATGAGT
GAGCTAACTCACATTAATTGCGTTGCGCTCACTGCCCGCTTTCCAGTCGGGAAACCTGTCGTGCCAGCTG
CATTAATGAATCGGCCAACGCGCGGGGAGAGGCGGTTTGCGTATTGGGCGCTCTTCCGCTTCCTCGCTCA
CTGACTCGCTGCGCTCGGTCGTTCGGCTGCGGCGAGCGGTATCAGCTCACTCAAAGGCGGTAATACGGTT
ATCCACAGAATCAGGGGATAACGCAGGAAAGAACATGTGAGCAAAAGGCCAGCAAAAGGCCAGGAACCGT
AAAAAGGCCGCGTTGCTGGCGTTTTTCCATAGGCTCCGCCCCCCTGACGAGCATCACAAAAATCGACGCT
CAAGTCAGAGGTGGCGAAACCCGACAGGACTATAAAGATACCAGGCGTTTCCCCCTGGAAGCTCCCTCGT
GCGCTCTCCTGTTCCGACCCTGCCGCTTACCGGATACCTGTCCGCCTTTCTCCCTTCGGGAAGCGTGGCG
CTTTCTCATAGCTCACGCTGTAGGTATCTCAGTTCGGTGTAGGTCGTTCGCTCCAAGCTGGGCTGTGTGC
ACGAACCCCCCGTTCAGCCCGACCGCTGCGCCTTATCCGGTAACTATCGTCTTGAGTCCAACCCGGTAAG
ACACGACTTATCGCCACTGGCAGCAGCCACTGGTAACAGGATTAGCAGAGCGAGGTATGTAGGCGGTGCT
ACAGAGTTCTTGAAGTGGTGGCCTAACTACGGCTACACTAGAAGAACAGTATTTGGTATCTGCGCTCTGC
TGAAGCCAGTTACCTTCGGAAAAAGAGTTGGTAGCTCTTGATCCGGCAAACAAACCACCGCTGGTAGCGG
TGGTTTTTTTGTTTGCAAGCAGCAGATTACGCGCAGAAAAAAAGGATCTCAAGAAGATCCTTTGATCTTT
TCTACGGGGTCTGACGCTCAGTGGAACGAAAACTCACGTTAAGGGATTTTGGTCATGAGATTATCAAAAA
GGATCTTCACCTAGATCCTTTTAAATTAAAAATGAAGTTTTAAATCAATCTAAAGTATATATGAGTAAAC
TTGGTCTGACAGTTAGAAAAACTCATCGAGCATCAAATGAAACTGCAATTTATTCATATCAGGATTATCA
ATACCATATTTTTGAAAAAGCCGTTTCTGTAATGAAGGAGAAAACTCACCGAGGCAGTTCCATAGGATGG
CAAGATCCTGGTATCGGTCTGCGATTCCGACTCGTCCAACATCAATACAACCTATTAATTTCCCCTCGTC
AAAAATAAGGTTATCAAGTGAGAAATCACCATGAGTGACGACTGAATCCGGTGAGAATGGCAAAAGTTTA
TGCATTTCTTTCCAGACTTGTTCAACAGGCCAGCCATTACGCTCGTCATCAAAATCACTCGCATCAACCA
AACCGTTATTCATTCGTGATTGCGCCTGAGCGAGACGAAATACGCGATCGCTGTTAAAAGGACAATTACA
AACAGGAATCGAATGCAACCGGCGCAGGAACACTGCCAGCGCATCAACAATATTTTCACCTGAATCAGGA
TATTCTTCTAATACCTGGAATGCTGTTTTCCCAGGGATCGCAGTGGTGAGTAACCATGCATCATCAGGAG
TACGGATAAAATGCTTGATGGTCGGAAGAGGCATAAATTCCGTCAGCCAGTTTAGTCTGACCATCTCATC
TGTAACATCATTGGCAACGCTACCTTTGCCATGTTTCAGAAACAACTCTGGCGCATCGGGCTTCCCATAC
AATCGATAGATTGTCGCACCTGATTGCCCGACATTATCGCGAGCCCATTTATACCCATATAAATCAGCAT
CCATGTTGGAATTTAATCGCGGCCTAGAGCAAGACGTTTCCCGTTGAATATGGCTCATACTCTTCCTTTT
TCAATATTATTGAAGCATTTATCAGGGTTATTGTCTCATGAGCGGATACATATTTGAATGTATTTAGAAA
AATAAACAAATAGGGGTTCCGCGCACATTTCCCCGAAAAGTGCCACCTGACGTCTAAGAAACCATTATTA
TCATGACATTAACCTATAAAAATAGGCGTATCACGAGGCCCTTTCGTC
