>Addgene plasmid #121261 | pUC57-Kan_BR32_00141181 | depositor partial sequence | sequence record 230774 | BR32_00141181
TTGGTCTCTAATGACTGAACCAGGTCAATCTCCACCAGGTAGAATGAGAGAAGGTTCTGCTTGGTTTCCA
GGTGATCCAACTTATGATTGTGGTATTTCTATTTTTAGACCACCAAAACCAGGTTCTAGATCTAGAAATG
GTGCTTTGGCTGAAGTTATTTATGTTAATAGAGGTGAAACTTTTAAAATTATTGAAGGTAGATATACTTG
TTCTGTTGAACAAAATTGTGAAAGACCAGATTGTAATTTGCCAAGAACTTGGAATTATAGAGGTCAATGG
GGTTTGGCTAGACCAGCTAGAAAAAATACTTATTTTGATGAAAATGGTGTTCAAAAATTTAATACTTTGG
CTTCTGAATCTCATAAAAGATTGTATGATTGTAGAGTTGCTATTTGGCAACCACCAATGGATGCTAGAAC
TACTGTTGAAACTTTGGCTGAAGCTACTCATTTTAATTTGGGTGAATCTGTTAGAGTTTTGAGAGGTAGA
TTTACTTGTAAAGCTGAACAAAAATGTGGTAATGTTATTTGTAATTTGCCAGAAGGTTATAAATATCAAT
CTATTACTGGTGGTCCATTTCAACCAATGGAAAAAACTAGAAAATTTTATCCAGCTTGAGCTTAGAGACC
AA
