>Addgene plasmid #121261 | pUC57-Kan_BR32_00141181 | depositor partial sequence | sequence record 230775 | empty_vector
TCGCGCGTTTCGGTGATGACGGTGAAAACCTCTGACACATGCAGCTCCCGGAGACGGTCACAGCTTGTCT
GTAAGCGGATGCCGGGAGCAGACAAGCCCGTCAGGGCGCGTCAGCGGGTGTTGGCGGGTGTCGGGGCTGG
CTTAACTATGCGGCATCAGAGCAGATTGTACTGAGAGTGCACCATATGCGGTGTGAAATACCGCACAGAT
GCGTAAGGAGAAAATACCGCATCAGGCGCCATTCGCCATTCAGGCTGCGCAACTGTTGGGAAGGGCGATC
GGTGCGGGCCTCTTCGCTATTACGCCAGCTGGCGAAAGGGGGATGTGCTGCAAGGCGATTAAGTTGGGTA
ACGCCAGGGTTTTCCCAGTCACGACGTTGTAAAACGACGGCCAGTGAATTGACGCGTATTGGGATATCCC
AATGGCGCGCCGAGCTTGGCTCGAGCATGGTCATAGCTGTTTCCTGTGTGAAATTGTTATCCGCTCACAA
TTCCACACAACATACGAGCCGGAAGCATAAAGTGTAAAGCCTGGGGTGCCTAATGAGTGAGCTAACTCAC
ATTAATTGCGTTGCGCTCACTGCCCGCTTTCCAGTCGGGAAACCTGTCGTGCCAGCTGCATTAATGAATC
GGCCAACGCGCGGGGAGAGGCGGTTTGCGTATTGGGCGCTCTTCCGCTTCCTCGCTCACTGACTCGCTGC
GCTCGGTCGTTCGGCTGCGGCGAGCGGTATCAGCTCACTCAAAGGCGGTAATACGGTTATCCACAGAATC
AGGGGATAACGCAGGAAAGAACATGTGAGCAAAAGGCCAGCAAAAGGCCAGGAACCGTAAAAAGGCCGCG
TTGCTGGCGTTTTTCCATAGGCTCCGCCCCCCTGACGAGCATCACAAAAATCGACGCTCAAGTCAGAGGT
GGCGAAACCCGACAGGACTATAAAGATACCAGGCGTTTCCCCCTGGAAGCTCCCTCGTGCGCTCTCCTGT
TCCGACCCTGCCGCTTACCGGATACCTGTCCGCCTTTCTCCCTTCGGGAAGCGTGGCGCTTTCTCATAGC
TCACGCTGTAGGTATCTCAGTTCGGTGTAGGTCGTTCGCTCCAAGCTGGGCTGTGTGCACGAACCCCCCG
TTCAGCCCGACCGCTGCGCCTTATCCGGTAACTATCGTCTTGAGTCCAACCCGGTAAGACACGACTTATC
GCCACTGGCAGCAGCCACTGGTAACAGGATTAGCAGAGCGAGGTATGTAGGCGGTGCTACAGAGTTCTTG
AAGTGGTGGCCTAACTACGGCTACACTAGAAGAACAGTATTTGGTATCTGCGCTCTGCTGAAGCCAGTTA
CCTTCGGAAAAAGAGTTGGTAGCTCTTGATCCGGCAAACAAACCACCGCTGGTAGCGGTGGTTTTTTTGT
TTGCAAGCAGCAGATTACGCGCAGAAAAAAAGGATCTCAAGAAGATCCTTTGATCTTTTCTACGGGGTCT
GACGCTCAGTGGAACGAAAACTCACGTTAAGGGATTTTGGTCATGAGATTATCAAAAAGGATCTTCACCT
AGATCCTTTTAAATTAAAAATGAAGTTTTAAATCAATCTAAAGTATATATGAGTAAACTTGGTCTGACAG
TTAGAAAAACTCATCGAGCATCAAATGAAACTGCAATTTATTCATATCAGGATTATCAATACCATATTTT
TGAAAAAGCCGTTTCTGTAATGAAGGAGAAAACTCACCGAGGCAGTTCCATAGGATGGCAAGATCCTGGT
ATCGGTCTGCGATTCCGACTCGTCCAACATCAATACAACCTATTAATTTCCCCTCGTCAAAAATAAGGTT
ATCAAGTGAGAAATCACCATGAGTGACGACTGAATCCGGTGAGAATGGCAAAAGTTTATGCATTTCTTTC
CAGACTTGTTCAACAGGCCAGCCATTACGCTCGTCATCAAAATCACTCGCATCAACCAAACCGTTATTCA
TTCGTGATTGCGCCTGAGCGAGACGAAATACGCGATCGCTGTTAAAAGGACAATTACAAACAGGAATCGA
ATGCAACCGGCGCAGGAACACTGCCAGCGCATCAACAATATTTTCACCTGAATCAGGATATTCTTCTAAT
ACCTGGAATGCTGTTTTCCCAGGGATCGCAGTGGTGAGTAACCATGCATCATCAGGAGTACGGATAAAAT
GCTTGATGGTCGGAAGAGGCATAAATTCCGTCAGCCAGTTTAGTCTGACCATCTCATCTGTAACATCATT
GGCAACGCTACCTTTGCCATGTTTCAGAAACAACTCTGGCGCATCGGGCTTCCCATACAATCGATAGATT
GTCGCACCTGATTGCCCGACATTATCGCGAGCCCATTTATACCCATATAAATCAGCATCCATGTTGGAAT
TTAATCGCGGCCTAGAGCAAGACGTTTCCCGTTGAATATGGCTCATACTCTTCCTTTTTCAATATTATTG
AAGCATTTATCAGGGTTATTGTCTCATGAGCGGATACATATTTGAATGTATTTAGAAAAATAAACAAATA
GGGGTTCCGCGCACATTTCCCCGAAAAGTGCCACCTGACGTCTAAGAAACCATTATTATCATGACATTAA
CCTATAAAAATAGGCGTATCACGAGGCCCTTTCGTC
