>Addgene plasmid #121261 | pUC57-Kan_BR32_00141181 | addgene partial sequence | sequence record 237934 | M13-F20 5'-TGTAAAACGACGGCCAGT-3'
TTGGTCTCTAATGACTGAACCAGGTCAATCTCCACCAGGTAGAATGAGAGAAGGTTCTGCTTGGTTTCCA
GGTGATCCAACTTATGATTGTGGTATTTCTATTTTTAGACCACCAAAACCAGGTTCTAGATCTAGAAATG
GTGCTTTGGCTGAAGTTATTTATGTTAATAGAGGTGAAACTTTTAAAATTATTGAAGGTAGATATACTTG
TTCTGTTGAACAAAATTGTGAAAGACCAGATTGTAATTTGCCAAGAACTTGGAATTATAGAGGTCAATGG
GGTTTGGCTAGACCAGCTAGAAAAAATACTTATTTTGATGAAAATGGTGTTCAAAAATTTAATACTTTGG
CTTCTGAATCTCATAAAAGATTGTATGATTGTAGAGTTGCTATTTGGCAACCACCAATGGATGCTAGAAC
TACTGTTGAAACTTTGGCTGAAGCTACTCATTTTAATTTGGGTGAATCTGTTAGAGTTTTGAGAGGTAGA
TTTACTTGTAAAGCTGAACAAAAATGTGGTAATGTTATTTGTAATTTGCCAGAAGGTTATAAATATCAAT
CTATTACTGGTGGTCCATTTCAACCAATGGAAAAAACTAGAAAATTTTATCCAGCTTGAGCTTAGAGACC
AAGTTCCATCCCAATGGCGCGCCGAGCTTGGCTCGAGCATGGTCATAGCTGTTTCCTGTGTGAAATTGTT
ATCCGCTCACAATTCCACACAACATACGAGCCGGAAGCATAAAGTGTAAAGCCTGGGGTGCCTAATGAGT
GAGCTAACTCACATTAATTGCGTTGCGCTCACTGCCCGCTTTCCAGTCGGGAAACCTGTCGTGCCAGCTG
CATTAATGAATCGGCCAACGCGCGGGGAGAGGCGGTTTGCGTATTGGGCGCTCTTCCGCTTCCTCGCTCA
CTGACTCGCTGCGCTCGGTCGTTCGGCTGCGGCGA
